Addgene plasmid #169258: AAV-hSyn-Soma-jGCaMP8f
Purpose: AAV transfer plasmid for neuronal expression of soma-targeted jGCaMP8f.
Depositing lab: Marianne Fyhn. Publication: An updated suite of viral vectors for in vivo calcium imaging using intracerebral and retro-orbital injections in male mice. Grodem S, Nymoen I, Vatne GH, Rogge FS, Bjornsdottir V, Lensjo KK, Fyhn M. Nat Commun. 2023 Feb 4;14(1):608. doi: 10.1038/s41467-023-36324-3. PubMed 36739289.
Backbone
  Vector backbone: pGP-AAV-syn-jGCaMP8f-WPRE
  Total vector size (bp): 6182
  Vector type: Mammalian Expression, AAV
Growth in bacteria
  Bacterial resistance: Ampicillin, 100 μg/mL
  Growth temperature: 37°C
  Growth strain: NEB Stable
  Copy number: High Copy
Gene/Insert
  Gene/Insert name: Soma-jGCaMP8f
  Species: M. musculus (mouse)
  Insert size (bp): 1621
  Tag / fusion protein: 6xHis-tag
Resource information
  A portion of this plasmid was derived from a plasmid made by: pGP-AAV-syn-jGCaMP8f-WPRE was a gift from GENIE Project. pAAV-Syn-SomaGCaMP7 was a gift from Edward Boyden (#158759)
Terms and licenses: Academic/Nonprofit Terms; Industry Terms: Not Available to Industry
How to cite: AAV-hSyn-Soma-jGCaMP8f was a gift from Marianne Fyhn (Addgene plasmid # 169258 ; http://n2t.net/addgene:169258 ; RRID:Addgene_169258) For viral preps, please replace (Addgene plasmid # 169258) in the above sentence with: (Addgene viral prep # 169258-AAV1), (Addgene viral prep # 169258-AAV9), or (Addgene viral prep # 169258-AAVrg)
