[The description below was written by a language model from this plasmid's Addgene catalogue record and pLannotate feature annotations shown in this document.]
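Description:
AAV-hSyn-Soma-jGCaMP8f is an AAV transfer plasmid of about 6.2 kb, built on the pGP-AAV-syn-jGCaMP8f-WPRE backbone, for neuronal expression of a soma-targeted version of the genetically encoded calcium indicator jGCaMP8f. It is maintained in bacteria through a high-copy ColE1/pUC-type origin and selected with ampicillin via the β-lactamase gene and its own promoter. An f1 phage origin is also present, along with short pBR322-derived bom and rop remnants. The use of a recombination-deficient strain is consistent with the need to keep the AAV2 inverted terminal repeats stable. One ITR is annotated in full downstream of the cassette, while the upstream one is detected only as two short fragments, which may reflect annotation or sequencing difficulty across these repeats rather than a real truncation.

The expression cassette lying between the ITRs starts with the human synapsin I promoter, which restricts expression to neurons. It drives the 1.6 kb Soma-jGCaMP8f insert, which carries a 6xHis tag. The annotation tool labels the sensor coding region as a GCaMP6s fragment, reflecting sequence similarity within the GCaMP family rather than the actual variant. The unannotated stretch that follows probably holds the soma-targeting portion, derived according to the record from a SomaGCaMP7 plasmid, although its identity is not stated. A WPRE enhances transcript stability and expression, and the human growth hormone polyadenylation signal terminates the message. Confining the indicator to cell bodies reduces contaminating neuropil signal. The construct is packaged into recombinant AAV for in vivo calcium imaging in mice, delivered by intracerebral or retro-orbital injection.
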