Features (pLannotate 1.2.2; 15 found; start..end, strand, type, name):
      1..448     +  promoter       hSyn promoter: human synapsin I promoter; confers neuron-specific expression (Kügler et al., 2003)
    578..1747    +  CDS            GCaMP6s (fragment): improved fluorescent protein-based calcium sensor (Chen et al., 2013)
   2102..2126    +  misc_feature   MCS (fragment): pBluescript multiple cloning site
   2126..2714    +  misc_feature   WPRE: woodchuck hepatitis virus posttranscriptional regulatory element
   2746..3222    +  polyA_signal   hGH poly(A) signal: human growth hormone polyadenylation signal
   3262..3402    +  repeat_region  AAV2 ITR: inverted terminal repeat of adeno-associated virus serotype 2 inverted
   3407..3458    -  misc_feature   bom (fragment): basis of mobility region from pBR322
   3477..3932    +  rep_origin     f1 ori (sequence partly withheld): f1 bacteriophage origin of replication; arrow indicates direction of (+) strand synthesis
   3933..3982    -  misc_feature   bom (fragment): basis of mobility region from pBR322
   4084..4119    -  CDS            rop (fragment): Rop protein, which maintains plasmids at low copy number; rop
   4214..4318    +  promoter       AmpR promoter: bla
   4319..5179    +  CDS            AmpR: β-lactamase; bla; confers resistance to ampicillin, carbenicillin, and related antibiotics
   5350..5938    +  rep_origin     ori: high-copy-number ColE1/pMB1/pBR322/pUC origin of replication
   6011..6038    +  repeat_region  AAV2 ITR (fragment): inverted terminal repeat of adeno-associated virus serotype 2 inverted
   6067..6094    +  repeat_region  AAV2 ITR (fragment): inverted terminal repeat of adeno-associated virus serotype 2 inverted
>Addgene plasmid #169258 | AAV-hSyn-Soma-jGCaMP8f | addgene full sequence | sequence record 332790 | Addgene NGS Result
AGTGCAAGTGGGTTTTAGGACCAGGATGAGGCGGGGTGGGGGTGCCTACCTGACGACCGACCCCGACCCA
CTGGACAAGCACCCAACCCCCATTCCCCAAATTGCGCATCCCCTATCAGAGAGGGGGAGGGGAAACAGGA
TGCGGCGAGGCTCGTGCGCACTGCCAGCTTCAGCACCGCGGACAGTGCCTTCGCCCCCGCCTGGCGGCGC
GCGCCACCGCCGCCTCAGCACTGAAGGCGCGCTGACGTCACTCGCCGGTCCCCCGCAAACTCCCCTTCCC
GGCCACCTTGGTCGCGTCCGCGCCGCCGCCGGCCCAGCCGGACCGCACCACGCGAGGCGCGAGATAGGGG
GGCACGGGCGCGACCATCTGCGCTGCGGCGCCGGCGACTCAGCGCTGCCTCAGTCTGCGGTGGGCAGCGG
AGGAGTCGTGTCGTGCCTGAGAGCGCAGTCGAGAAACCGGCTAGAGGATCCACCCGCCACCATGCATCAT
CACCATCATCACACGCGTCGCAAGAAGACCTTCAAGGAGGTGGCCACCGCCGTGAAGATCATCGCCCGCC
TGATGGGCCTGAAGATCAACGTCTATATCAAGGCCGACAAGCAGAAGAACGGCATCAAGGCGAACTTCCA
CATCCGCCACAACATCGAGGACGGCGGCGTGCAGCTCGCCTACCACTACCAGCAGAACACCCCCATCGGC
GACGGCCCCGTGCTGCTGCCCGACAACCACTACCTGAGCGTGGAGTCCAAACTTTCGAAAGACCCCAACG
AGAAGCGCGATCACATGGTCCTGCTGGAGTTCGTGACCGCCGCCGGGATCACTCTCGGCATGGACGAGCT
GTACAAGGGCGGTACCGGAGGGAGCATGGTGAGCAAGGGCGAGGAGCTGTTCACCGGGGTGGTGCCCATC
CTGGTCGAGCTGGACGGCGACGTAAACGGCCACAAGTTCAGCGTGTCCGGCGAGGGTGAGGGCGATGCCA
CCTACGGCAAGCTGACCCTGAAGTTCATCTGCACCACCGGCAAGCTGCCCGTGCCCTGGCCCACCCTCGT
GACCACCCTGACCTACGGCGTGCAGTGCTTCAGCCGCTACCCCGACCACATGAAGCAGCACGACTTCTTC
AAGTCCGCCATGCCCGAAGGCTACATCCAGGAGCGCACCATCTTCTTCAAGGACGACGGCAACTACAAGA
CCCGCGCCGAGGTGAAGTTCGAGGGCGACACCCTGGTGAACCGCATCGAGCTGAAGGGCATCGACTTCAA
GGAGGACGGCAACATCCTGGGGCACAAGCTGGAGTACAACCTGCCGGACCAACTGACTGAAGAGCAGATC
GCAGAATTTAAAGAGGCTTTCTCCCTATTTGACAAGGACGGGGATGGGACAATAACAACCAAGGAGCTGG
GGACGGTGATGCGGTCTCTCGGACTGAACCCCACAGAAGCAGAGCTGCAGGACATGATCAATGAAGTAGA
TGCCGACGGTGACGGCACAATCGACTTCCCTGAGTTCCTGACAATGATGGCAAGAAAAATGAAATACAGG
GACACGGAAGAAGAAATTAGAGAAGCGTTCGGTGTGTTTGATAAGGATGGCAATGGCTACATCAGTGCAG
CAGAGCTTCGCCACGTGATGACAAACCTTGGAGAGAAGTTAACAGATGAAGAGGTTGATGAAATGATCAG
GGAAGCAGACATCGATGGGGATGGTCAGGTAAACTACGAAGAGTTTGTACAAATGATGACAGCGAAGGAG
CTCGGGGGCAGCGGTGGGTCTGGAGGGACTGGGGGTAGCGGTGGTAGCGGTGGGACAGGGGGAAGCGGCG
GTAGCGGTGGGACACTGGAAATCGAGGCCGCTTTCCTGGAGCAGGAGAACACCGCCCTGGAGACAGAGGT
GGCTGAGCTGGAGCAGGAGGTGCAGCGGCTGGAGAACATCGTGTCTCAGTACGAGACCAGATACGGACCA
CTGGGATCCCTGGAGATCCGGGCCGCTTTTCTGAGGAGACGGAACACCGCCCTGAGGACAAGGGTGGCTG
AGCTGAGGCAGAGAGTGCAGCGGCTGCGCAACATCGTGAGCCAGTACGAGACACGCTACGGACCTCTGTA
AGAATTCGATATCAAGCTTATCGATAATCAACCTCTGGATTACAAAATTTGTGAAAGATTGACTGGTATT
CTTAACTATGTTGCTCCTTTTACGCTATGTGGATACGCTGCTTTAATGCCTTTGTATCATGCTATTGCTT
CCCGTATGGCTTTCATTTTCTCCTCCTTGTATAAATCCTGGTTGCTGTCTCTTTATGAGGAGTTGTGGCC
CGTTGTCAGGCAACGTGGCGTGGTGTGCACTGTGTTTGCTGACGCAACCCCCACTGGTTGGGGCATTGCC
ACCACCTGTCAGCTCCTTTCCGGGACTTTCGCTTTCCCCCTCCCTATTGCCACGGCGGAACTCATCGCCG
CCTGCCTTGCCCGCTGCTGGACAGGGGCTCGGCTGTTGGGCACTGACAATTCCGTGGTGTTGTCGGGGAA
ATCATCGTCCTTTCCTTGGCTGCTCGCCTATGTTGCCACCTGGATTCTGCGCGGGACGTCCTTCTGCTAC
GTCCCTTCGGCCCTCAATCCAGCGGACCTTCCTTCCCGCGGCCTGCTGCCGGCTCTGCGGCCTCTTCCGC
GTCTTCGCCTTCGCCCTCAGACGAGTCGGATCTCCCTTTGGGCCGCCTCCCCGCATCGATACCGAGCGCT
GCTCGAGAGATCTACGGGTGGCATCCCTGTGACCCCTCCCCAGTGCCTCTCCTGGCCCTGGAAGTTGCCA
CTCCAGTGCCCACCAGCCTTGTCCTAATAAAATTAAGTTGCATCATTTTGTCTGACTAGGTGTCCTTCTA
TAATATTATGGGGTGGAGGGGGGTGGTATGGAGCAAGGGGCAAGTTGGGAAGACAACCTGTAGGGCCTGC
GGGGTCTATTGGGAACCAAGCTGGAGTGCAGTGGCACAATCTTGGCTCACTGCAATCTCCGCCTCCTGGG
TTCAAGCGATTCTCCTGCCTCAGCCTCCCGAGTTGTTGGGATTCCAGGCATGCATGACCAGGCTCAGCTA
ATTTTTGTTTTTTTGGTAGAGACGGGGTTTCACCATATTGGCCAGGCTGGTCTCCAACTCCTAATCTCAG
GTGATCTACCCACCTTGGCCTCCCAAATTGCTGGGATTACAGGCGTGAACCACTGCTCCCTTCCCTGTCC
TTCTGATTTTGTAGGTAACCACGTGCGGACCGAGCGGCCGCAGGAACCCCTAGTGATGGAGTTGGCCACT
CCCTCTCTGCGCGCTCGCTCGCTCACTGAGGCCGGGCGACCAAAGGTCGCCCGACGCCCGGGCTTTGCCC
GGGCGGCCTCAGTGAGCGAGCGAGCGCGCAGCTGCCTGCAGGGGCGCCTGATGCGGTATTTTCTCCTTAC
GCATCTGTGCGGTATTTCACACCGCATA
[95 nt withheld, positions 3459-3553]
T
[46 nt withheld, positions 3555-3600]
C
[141 nt withheld, positions 3602-3742]
CCTTTGACGTTGGAGTCCACGTTCTTT
[37 nt withheld, positions 3770-3806]
ACTCTATCTCGGGCTATTCTTTTGATTTATAAGGGATTTTGCCGATTTCGGTCTATTGGTTAAAAAATGA
GCTGATTTAACAAAAATTTAACGCGAATTTTAACAAAATATTAACGTTTACAATTTTATGGTGCACTCTC
AGTACAATCTGCTCTGATGCCGCATAGTTAAGCCAGGCCCGACACCCGCCAACACCCGCTGACGCGCCCT
GACGGGCTTGTCTGCTCCCGGCATCCGCTTACAGACAAGCTGTGACCGTCTCCGGGAGCTGCATGTGTCA
GAGGTTTTCACCGTCATCACCGAAACGCGCGAGACGAAAGGGCCTCGTGATACGCCTATTTTTATAGGTT
AATGTCATGATAATAATGGTTTCTTAGACGTCAGGTGGCACTTTTCGGGGAAATGTGCGCGGAACCCCTA
TTTGTTTATTTTTCTAAATACATTCAAATATGTATCCGCTCATGAGACAATAACCCTGATAAATGCTTCA
ATAATATTGAAAAAGGAAGAGTATGAGTATTCAACATTTCCGTGTCGCCCTTATTCCCTTTTTTGCGGCA
TTTTGCCTTCCTGTTTTTGCTCACCCAGAAACGCTGGTGAAAGTAAAAGATGCTGAAGATCAGTTGGGTG
CACGAGTGGGTTACATCGAACTGGATCTCAACAGCGGTAAGATCCTTGAGAGTTTTCGCCCCGAAGAACG
TTTTCCAATGATGAGCACTTTTAAAGTTCTGCTATGTGGCGCGGTATTATCCCGTATTGACGCCGGGCAA
GAGCAACTCGGTCGCCGCATACACTATTCTCAGAATGACTTGGTTGAGTACTCACCAGTCACAGAAAAGC
ATCTTACGGATGGCATGACAGTAAGAGAATTATGCAGTGCTGCCATAACCATGAGTGATAACACTGCGGC
CAACTTACTTCTGACAACGATCGGAGGACCGAAGGAGCTAACCGCTTTTTTGCACAACATGGGGGATCAT
GTAACTCGCCTTGATCGTTGGGAACCGGAGCTGAATGAAGCCATACCAAACGACGAGCGTGACACCACGA
TGCCTGTAGCAATGGCAACAACGTTGCGCAAACTATTAACTGGCGAACTACTTACTCTAGCTTCCCGGCA
ACAATTAATAGACTGGATGGAGGCGGATAAAGTTGCAGGACCACTTCTGCGCTCGGCCCTTCCGGCTGGC
TGGTTTATTGCTGATAAATCTGGAGCCGGTGAGCGTGGGTCTCGCGGTATCATTGCAGCACTGGGGCCAG
ATGGTAAGCCCTCCCGTATCGTAGTTATCTACACGACGGGGAGTCAGGCAACTATGGATGAACGAAATAG
ACAGATCGCTGAGATAGGTGCCTCACTGATTAAGCATTGGTAACTGTCAGACCAAGTTTACTCATATATA
CTTTAGATTGATTTAAAACTTCATTTTTAATTTAAAAGGATCTAGGTGAAGATCCTTTTTGATAATCTCA
TGACCAAAATCCCTTAACGTGAGTTTTCGTTCCACTGAGCGTCAGACCCCGTAGAAAAGATCAAAGGATC
TTCTTGAGATCCTTTTTTTCTGCGCGTAATCTGCTGCTTGCAAACAAAAAAACCACCGCTACCAGCGGTG
GTTTGTTTGCCGGATCAAGAGCTACCAACTCTTTTTCCGAAGGTAACTGGCTTCAGCAGAGCGCAGATAC
CAAATACTGTTCTTCTAGTGTAGCCGTAGTTAGGCCACCACTTCAAGAACTCTGTAGCACCGCCTACATA
CCTCGCTCTGCTAATCCTGTTACCAGTGGCTGCTGCCAGTGGCGATAAGTCGTGTCTTACCGGGTTGGAC
TCAAGACGATAGTTACCGGATAAGGCGCAGCGGTCGGGCTGAACGGGGGGTTCGTGCACACAGCCCAGCT
TGGAGCGAACGACCTACACCGAACTGAGATACCTACAGCGTGAGCTATGAGAAAGCGCCACGCTTCCCGA
AGGGAGAAAGGCGGACAGGTATCCGGTAAGCGGCAGGGTCGGAACAGGAGAGCGCACGAGGGAGCTTCCA
GGGGGAAACGCCTGGTATCTTTATAGTCCTGTCGGGTTTCGCCACCTCTGACTTGAGCGTCGATTTTTGT
GATGCTCGTCAGGGGGGCGGAGCCTATGGAAAAACGCCAGCAACGCGGCCTTTTTACGGTTCCTGGCCTT
TTGCTGGCCTTTTGCTCACATGTCCTGCAGGCAGCTGCGCGCTCGCTCGCTCACTGAGGCCGCCCGGGCG
TCGGGCGACCTTTGGTCGCCCGGCCTCAGTGAGCGAGCGAGCGCGCAGAGAGGGAGTGGCCAACTCCATC
ACTAGGGGTTCCTGCGGCCGCACGCGTTTAATTAAGTGTCTAGACTGCAGAGGGCCCTGCGTATG
